Addgene plasmid #47740: MSP9-bio
Purpose: Expresses enzymatically monobiotinylated full-length MSP9 with no N-linked glycans upon cotransfection with BirA in mammalian cells. Contains a C-terminal rat Cd4 d3+4 tag.
Depositing lab: Gavin Wright. Depositing organization: Wellcome Sanger Institute. Publication: A library of functional recombinant cell surface and secreted Plasmodium falciparum merozoite proteins. Crosnier C, Wanaguru M, McDade B, Osier FH, Marsh K, Rayner JC, Wright GJ. Mol Cell Proteomics. 2013 Sep 16. 10.1074/mcp.O113.028357 PubMed 24043421.
Backbone
  Vector backbone: pTT3
  Backbone manufacturer: Yves Durocher, NRC
  Backbone size w/o insert (bp): 6633
  Total vector size (bp): 8790
  Vector type: Mammalian Expression
Growth in bacteria
  Bacterial resistance: Ampicillin, 100 μg/mL
  Growth temperature: 37°C
  Growth strain: DH5alpha
  Copy number: High Copy
Gene/Insert
  Gene/Insert name: Codon-optimised MSP9 (alt names: p101; ABRA)
  Species: Synthetic; Plasmodium falciparum
  Insert size (bp): 2157
  Mutation: Exogenous signal peptide of mouse origin, changed Serine102, Serine150, Threonine280, Threonine343, Threonine514, Threonine531, Serine582, Threonine623 and Threonine738 to Alanine residues
  Promoter: CMV
  Tag / fusion protein: rat Cd4 d3+4 (C terminal on backbone); enzymatic biotinylation sequence (C terminal on backbone)
  Cloning method: Restriction Enzyme; 5′ cloning site NotI (not destroyed); 3′ cloning site AscI (not destroyed)
  Sequencing primers: 5′ CMV-fwd
Resource information
  A portion of this plasmid was derived from a plasmid made by: pTT3 was obtained under an MTA from Yves Durocher, National Research Council of Canada- Biotechnology Research Institute
Terms and licenses: Academic/Nonprofit Terms; Industry Terms: Not Available to Industry
How to cite: MSP9-bio was a gift from Gavin Wright (Addgene plasmid # 47740 ; http://n2t.net/addgene:47740 ; RRID:Addgene_47740)
