[The description below was written by a language model from this plasmid's Addgene catalogue record and pLannotate feature annotations shown in this document.]
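Description:
MSP9-bio is a mammalian expression plasmid built on the pTT3 backbone for transient production of a soluble, secreted form of the Plasmodium falciparum merozoite protein MSP9 (also called p101 or ABRA). It is propagated in E. coli as a high-copy plasmid through a ColE1/pUC-type origin and selected with ampicillin via the β-lactamase gene. The backbone also carries an Epstein-Barr virus oriP fragment, which supports episomal maintenance in cells supplying EBNA1. Remnants of lac regulatory sequences are annotated as well and appear to be backbone carry-over.

Expression is driven by the human CMV immediate-early enhancer and promoter, followed by adenovirus-derived leader, splice and chimeric intron sequences that typically improve transcript processing, and is terminated by the rabbit β-globin polyadenylation signal. The open reading frame begins with an exogenous mouse immunoglobulin heavy chain signal peptide that directs the protein into the secretory pathway. This is followed by a synthetic, codon-optimised full-length MSP9 sequence cloned between NotI and AscI sites. Nine serine or threonine residues were changed to alanine to remove N-linked glycosylation sites, so that the product lacks glycans that mammalian cells would otherwise add. Fused at the C terminus, and supplied by the backbone, are rat Cd4 domains 3 and 4 and a peptide substrate for enzymatic biotinylation; the latter is listed in the catalogue fields but not annotated in the feature table.

When cotransfected with a BirA biotin ligase construct, the plasmid yields monobiotinylated MSP9. It belongs to a library of functional recombinant merozoite cell-surface and secreted proteins.
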