Features (pLannotate 1.2.2; 19 found; start..end, strand, type, name):
    154..533     +  enhancer       CMV enhancer: human cytomegalovirus immediate early enhancer
    535..734     +  promoter       CMV promoter: human cytomegalovirus (CMV) immediate early promoter
    802..840     +  misc_feature   Ad SA (fragment): adenovirus major late transcript splice acceptor (Friedrich and Soriano, 1991)
    873..1082    -  CDS            PTP (fragment): TERM_ADE02 - Experimental evidence at protein level: Swiss-Prot protein existence level 1. Protein covalently bound to the viral DNA that acts as a primer for viral genomic replication by DNA strand displacement. Assembles on the viral origin of replication in an initiation complex with viral polymerase, DBP, host NFIA and host POU2F1/OCT1. During initiation, the polymerase covalently couples the first dCTP with Ser- 580 of pTP. The terminal protein stimulates the template activity over 20 fold compared to protein-free templates. Neo-synthesized viral genomes are linked to two preterminal prot
   1113..1202    +  intron         chimeric intron (fragment): chimera between introns from adenovirus and immunoglobulin heavy chain genes
   1221..1267    +  CDS            IgH signal sequence (fragment): signal sequence from the mouse immunoglobulin heavy chain variable region
   1305..3503    +  CDS            ABRA: ABRA_PLAF7 - Experimental evidence at protein level: Swiss-Prot protein existence level 1. From Plasmodium falciparum (isolate 3D7).
   3504..4064    +  CDS            Cd4 (fragment): CD4_RAT - Experimental evidence at protein level: Swiss-Prot protein existence level 1. Integral membrane glycoprotein that plays an essential role in the immune response and serves multiple functions in responses against both external and internal offenses. In T-cells, functions primarily as a coreceptor for MHC class II molecule:peptide complex. The antigens presented by class II peptides are derived from extracellular proteins while class I peptides are derived from cytosolic proteins. Interacts simultaneously with the T-cell receptor (TCR) and the MHC class II presented by antigen presenti
   4170..4225    +  polyA_signal   β-globin poly(A) signal: rabbit β-globin polyadenylation signal (Gil and Proudfoot, 1987)
   4739..6420    -  rep_origin     oriP (fragment): Epstein-Barr virus oriP replication origin (Yates et al., 2000)
   6547..6651    +  promoter       AmpR promoter: bla
   6652..7512    +  CDS            AmpR: β-lactamase; bla; confers resistance to ampicillin, carbenicillin, and related antibiotics
   7683..8271    +  rep_origin     ori: high-copy-number ColE1/pMB1/pBR322/pUC origin of replication
   8454..8546    +  CDS            lacI (fragment): lac repressor; lacI; The lac repressor binds to the lac operator to inhibit transcription in E. coli. This inhibition can be relieved by adding lactose or isopropyl-β-D-thiogalactopyranoside (IPTG).
   8559..8580    +  protein_bind   CAP binding site: CAP binding activates transcription in the presence of cAMP. E. coli catabolite activator protein
   8595..8625    +  promoter       lac promoter: promoter for the E. coli lac operon
   8633..8649    +  protein_bind   lac operator: The lac repressor binds to the lac operator to inhibit transcription in E. coli. This inhibition can be relieved by adding lactose or isopropyl-β-D-thiogalactopyranoside (IPTG). lac repressor encoded by lacI
   8719..8735    +  promoter       tet promoter (fragment): E. coli promoter for tetracycline efflux protein gene
   8745..8770    -  CDS            bla(M) (fragment): β-lactamase lacking the signal sequence; bla(M); allows cytosolic expression of β-lactamase
>Addgene plasmid #47740 | MSP9-bio | depositor full sequence | sequence record 68875 | MSP9-bio sequence 8790 bps
AGATCTATACATTGAATCAATATTGGCAATTAGCCATATTAGTCATTGGTTATATAGCATAAATCAATAT
TGGCTATTGGCCATTGCATACGTTGTATCTATATCATAATATGTACATTTATATTGGCTCATGTCCAATA
TGACCGCCATGTTGACATTGATTATTGACTAGTTATTAATAGTAATCAATTACGGGGTCATTAGTTCATA
GCCCATATATGGAGTTCCGCGTTACATAACTTACGGTAAATGGCCCGCCTGGCTGACCGCCCAACGACCC
CCGCCCATTGACGTCAATAATGACGTATGTTCCCATAGTAACGCCAATAGGGACTTTCCATTGACGTCAA
TGGGTGGAGTATTTACGGTAAACTGCCCACTTGGCAGTACATCAAGTGTATCATATGCCAAGTCCGCCCC
CTATTGACGTCAATGACGGTAAATGGCCCGCCTGGCATTATGCCCAGTACATGACCTTACGGGACTTTCC
TACTTGGCAGTACATCTACGTATTAGTCATCGCTATTACCATGGTGATGCGGTTTTGGCAGTACACCAAT
GGGCGTGGATAGCGGTTTGACTCACGGGGATTTCCAAGTCTCCACCCCATTGACGTCAATGGGAGTTTGT
TTTGGCACCAAAATCAACGGGACTTTCCAAAATGTCGTAATAACCCCGCCCCGTTGACGCAAATGGGCGG
TAGGCGTGTACGGTGGGAGGTCTATATAAGCAGAGCTCGTTTAGTGAACCGTCAGATCCTCACTCTCTTC
CGCATCGCTGTCTGCGAGGGCCAGCTGTTGGGCTCGCGGTTGAGGACAAACTCTTCGCGGTCTTTCCAGT
ACTCTTGGATCGGAAACCCGTCGGCCTCCGAACGGTACTCCGCCACCGAGGGACCTGAGCGAGTCCGCAT
CGACCGGATCGGAAAACCTCTCGAGAAAGGCGTCTAACCAGTCACAGTCGCAAGGTAGGCTGAGCACCGT
GGCGGGCGGCAGCGGGTGGCGGTCGGGGTTGTTTCTGGCGGAGGTGCTGCTGATGATGTAATTAAAGTAG
GCGGTCTTGAGACGGCGGATGGTCGAGGTGAGGTGTGGCAGGCTTGAGATCCAGCTGTTGGGGTGAGTAC
TCCCTCTCAAAAGCGGGCATTACTTCTGCGCTAAGATTGTCAGTTTCCAAAAACGAGGAGGATTTGATAT
TCACCTGGCCCGATCTGGCCATACACTTGAGTGACAATGACATCCACTTTGCCTTTCTCTCCACAGGTGT
CCACTCCCAGGTCCAAGTTTGCCACCATGGAGTTTCAGACCCAGGTACTCATGTCCCTGCTGCTCTGCAT
GTCTGGTGCGGCCGCTAACAAGAACGACAAGAACCAGGGCGTGGACATGAACGTGCTGAACAACTACGAG
AACCTGTTCAAGTTCGTGAAGTGCGAGTACTGCAACGAGCACACCTACGTGAAGGGCAAGAAGGCCCCCA
GCGACCCTCAGTGCGCCGACATCAAAGAGGAATGCAAAGAGCTGCTGAAAGAGAAGCAGTACACCGACAG
CGTGACCTACCTGATGGACGGCTTCAAGAGCGCCAACAACGCCGCCAACAATGGCAAGAAGAACAACGCC
GAAGAGATGAAGAACCTGGTCAACTTCCTGCAGAGCCACAAGAAGCTGATCAAGGCCCTGAAGAAGAACA
TCGAGAGCATCCAGAACAAGAAGCACCTGATCTACAAGAACAAGGCCTACAACCCCCTGCTGCTGAGCTG
CGTGAAGAAAATGAACATGCTGAAAGAAAACGTGGACTACATCCAGAAGAACCAGAACCTCTTCAAAGAA
CTGATGAACCAGAAGGCCACCTACAGCTTCGTGAACACCAAGAAGAAGATCATCAGCCTGAAGTCCCAGG
GCCACAAGAAAGAGACAAGCCAGAACCAGAATGAGAACAACGACAACCAGAAATACCAGGAAGTGAACGA
CGAGGACGACGTGAACGATGAAGAGGACACCAACGACGATGAGGATACCAATGACGAGGAAGATACAAAC
GACGACGAGGACACAAACGATGATGAGGACACTAATGATGAAGAAGATACCAACGACGAAGAAGATCACG
AGAACAACAACGCTGCCGCCTACGAGCTGGGCATCGTGCCCGTGAACGACGTGCTGAATGTGAACATGAA
GAACATGATCACCGGCAACAACTTCATGGACGTGGTCAAGAACACCCTGGCCCAGTCTGGCGGCCTGGGC
AGCAACGACCTGATCAATTTCCTGAACCAGGGCAAAGAGATCGGCGAGAACCTGCTGAATATCGCCAAGA
TGAACCTGGGCGACAAGAACAACCTCGAGAGCTTCCCACTGGACGAGCTGAATATGCTGAAGGACAACCT
GATCAACTATGAGTTCATCCTGGACAACCTCAAGACCAGCGTCCTGAACAAGCTGAAGGACCTGCTGCTG
CGGCTGCTGTATAAGGCCTACGTGTCCTACAAGAAGCGGAAGGCCCAGGAAAAGGGCCTGCCCGAGCCCA
CCGTGACCAACGAGGAATACGTGGAAGAACTGAAGAAAGGCATCCTCGACATGGGCATCAAGCTGCTGTT
CAGCAAAGTGAAGTCCCTGCTGAAGAAGCTCAAGAACAAGATCTTCCCCAAGAAGAAAGAGGACAATCAG
GCCGTCGACACCAAGAGCATGGAAGAACCCAAAGTGAAGGCCCAGCCCGCCCTGAGAGGCGTGGAACCTA
CCGAGGACAGCAACATCATGAACAGCATCAACAACGTGATGGACGAGATCGACTTCTTCGAGAAAGAGCT
GATCGAAAACAACAATGCCCCCAACGTGGTGCCCCCCACCCAGAGCAAGAAGAAAAACAAAAACGAGGCC
GTGTCCGGCATGGACGAGAACTTCGACAACCACCCCGAGAACTACTTCAAAGAAGAGTACTACTACGACG
AGAATGACGACATGGAAGTGAAAGTGAAAAAGATCGGCGTGACCCTCAAGAAGTTCGAGCCCCTGAAGAA
CGGCAACGTGGCCGAGACAATCAAGCTGATCCACCTGGGCAACAAGGATAAGAAGCACATTGAGGCCATC
AACAATGACATCCAGATCATCAAGCAGGAACTGCAGGCCATCTACAACGAGCTGATGAACTACGCCAACG
GCAACAAGAACATCCAGCAGATCTTCCAGCAGAACATCCTGGAAAACGACGTCCTCAACCAGGAAACCGA
GGAAGAGATGGAAAAGCAGGTCGAGGCCATCACCAAGCAGATCGAAGCCGAGGTGGACGCCCTGGCCCCC
AAAAACAAAGAGGAAGAGGAAAAAGAGAAAGAAAAAGAAGAGAAAGAGAAAGAGGAAAAAGAAAAAGAGA
AAGAAGAAAAAGAAAAAGAAGAGAAAGAAAAGGAAGAAAAAGAGAAAGAAGAAAAAGAGGAAGAGAAGAA
AGAGAAAGAGGAAGAACAGGAAGAGGAAGAGGAAGAAGAAATCGTCCCCGAGAACCTGGCCACCGAGGAA
TCTGGCGCGCCGTCGACCTCCATCACGGCCTATAAGAGTGAGGGGGAGTCAGCGGAGTTCTCCTTCCCAC
TCAACCTTGGAGAGGAAAGCCTGCAGGGAGAGTTGAGATGGAAGGCAGAGAAGGCTCCTTCTTCCCAGTC
CTGGATCACCTTCTCCCTAAAGAACCAAAAGGTGTCTGTGCAGAAGTCTACTAGCAACCCCAAGTTCCAG
CTGTCCGAAACGCTCCCACTCACCCTTCAGATACCCCAGGTCTCCCTTCAGTTTGCTGGTTCTGGCAACC
TGACCCTGACTCTGGACAGAGGGATACTGTATCAGGAAGTGAACCTGGTGGTGATGAAAGTGACTCAGCC
CGACAGCAACACTTTGACCTGTGAGGTGATGGGACCCACCTCACCCAAGATGAGACTGATCTTGAAGCAG
GAGAATCAGGAGGCCAGGGTCTCCAGGCAGGAGAAAGTGATTCAAGTGCAGGCCCCTGAAGCAGGGGTGT
GGCAATGTCTACTGAGTGAAGGTGAAGAGGTCAAGATGGACTCCAAGATCCAGGTTTTATCCAAAGGGTT
GAATTCCGGATCACTGCATCATATTCTGGATGCACAGAAAATGGTGTGGAATCATCGTTAAGTCTAGACA
CGTGATTAATTAAGGATCCCCCGACCTCGACCTCTGGCTAATAAAGGAAATTTATTTTCATTGCAATAGT
GTGTTGGAATTTTTTGTGTCTCTCACTCGGAAGGACATATGGGAGGGCAAATCATTTGGTCGAGATCCCT
CGGAGATCTCTAGCTAGAGGATCGATCCCCGCCCCGGACGAACTAAACCTGACTACGACATCTCTGCCCC
TTCTTCGCGGGGCAGTGCATGTAATCCCTTCAGTTGGTTGGTACAACTTGCCAACTGGGCCCTGTTCCAC
ATGTGACACGGGGGGGGACCAAACACAAAGGGGTTCTCTGACTGTAGTTGACATCCTTATAAATGGATGT
GCACATTTGCCAACACTGAGTGGCTTTCATCCTGGAGCAGACTTTGCAGTCTGTGGACTGCAACACAACA
TTGCCTTTATGTGTAACTCTTGGCTGAAGCTCTTACACCAATGCTGGGGGACATGTACCTCCCAGGGGCC
CAGGAAGACTACGGGAGGCTACACCAACGTCAATCAGAGGGGCCTGTGTAGCTACCGATAAGCGGACCCT
CAAGAGGGCATTAGCAATAGTGTTTATAAGGCCCCCTTGTTAACCCTAAACGGGTAGCATATGCTTCCCG
GGTAGTAGTATATACTATCCAGACTAACCCTAATTCAATAGCATATGTTACCCAACGGGAAGCATATGCT
ATCGAATTAGGGTTAGTAAAAGGGTCCTAAGGAACAGCGATATCTCCCACCCCATGAGCTGTCACGGTTT
TATTTACATGGGGTCAGGATTCCACGAGGGTAGTGAACCATTTTAGTCACAAGGGCAGTGGCTGAAGATC
AAGGAGCGGGCAGTGAACTCTCCTGAATCTTCGCCTGCTTCTTCATTCTCCTTCGTTTAGCTAATAGAAT
AACTGCTGAGTTGTGAACAGTAAGGTGTATGTGAGGTGCTCGAAAACAAGGTTTCAGGTGACGCCCCCAG
AATAAAATTTGGACGGGGGGTTCAGTGGTGGCATTGTGCTATGACACCAATATAACCCTCACAAACCCCT
TGGGCAATAAATACTAGTGTAGGAATGAAACATTCTGAATATCTTTAACAATAGAAATCCATGGGGTGGG
GACAAGCCGTAAAGACTGGATGTCCATCTCACACGAATTTATGGCTATGGGCAACACATAATCCTAGTGC
AATATGATACTGGGGTTATTAAGATGTGTCCCAGGCAGGGACCAAGACAGGTGAACCATGTTGTTACACT
CTATTTGTAACAAGGGGAAAGAGAGTGGACGCCGACAGCAGCGGACTCCACTGGTTGTCTCTAACACCCC
CGAAAATTAAACGGGGCTCCACGCCAATGGGGCCCATAAACAAAGACAAGTGGCCACTCTTTTTTTTGAA
ATTGTGGAGTGGGGGCACGCGTCAGCCCCCACACGCCGCCCTGCGGTTTTGGACTGTAAAATAAGGGTGT
AATAACTTGGCTGATTGTAACCCCGCTAACCACTGCGGTCAAACCACTTGCCCACAAAACCACTAATGGC
ACCCCGGGGAATACCTGCATAAGTAGGTGGGCGGGCCAAGATAGGGGCGCGATTGCTGCGATCTGGAGGA
CAAATTACACACACTTGCGCCTGAGCGCCAAGCACAGGGTTGTTGGTCCTCATATTCACGAGGTCGCTGA
GAGCACGGTGGGCTAATGTTGCCATGGGTAGCATATACTACCCAAATATCTGGATAGCATATGCTATCCT
AATCTATATCTGGGTAGCATAGGCTATCCTAATCTATATCTGGGTAGCATATGCTATCCTAATCTATATC
TGGGTAGTATATGCTATCCTAATTTATATCTGGGTAGCATAGGCTATCCTAATCTATATCTGGGTAGCAT
ATGCTATCCTAATCTATATCTGGGTAGTATATGCTATCCTAATCTGTATCCGGGTAGCATATGCTATCCT
AATAGAGATTAGGGTAGTATATGCTATCCTAATTTATATCTGGGTAGCATATACTACCCAAATATCTGGA
TAGCATATGCTATCCTAATCTATATCTGGGTAGCATATGCTATCCTAATCTATATCTGGGTAGCATAGGC
TATCCTAATCTATATCTGGGTAGCATATGCTATCCTAATCTATATCTGGGTAGTATATGCTATCCTAATT
TATATCTGGGTAGCATAGGCTATCCTAATCTATATCTGGGTAGCATATGCTATCCTAATCTATATCTGGG
TAGTATATGCTATCCTAATCTGTATCCGGGTAGCATATGCTATCCTCATGATAAGCTGTCAAACATGAGA
ATTTTCTTGAAGACGAAAGGGCCTCGTGATACGCCTATTTTTATAGGTTAATGTCATGATAATAATGGTT
TCTTAGACGTCAGGTGGCACTTTTCGGGGAAATGTGCGCGGAACCCCTATTTGTTTATTTTTCTAAATAC
ATTCAAATATGTATCCGCTCATGAGACAATAACCCTGATAAATGCTTCAATAATATTGAAAAAGGAAGAG
TATGAGTATTCAACATTTCCGTGTCGCCCTTATTCCCTTTTTTGCGGCATTTTGCCTTCCTGTTTTTGCT
CACCCAGAAACGCTGGTGAAAGTAAAAGATGCTGAAGATCAGTTGGGTGCACGAGTGGGTTACATCGAAC
TGGATCTCAACAGCGGTAAGATCCTTGAGAGTTTTCGCCCCGAAGAACGTTTTCCAATGATGAGCACTTT
TAAAGTTCTGCTATGTGGCGCGGTATTATCCCGTGTTGACGCCGGGCAAGAGCAACTCGGTCGCCGCATA
CACTATTCTCAGAATGACTTGGTTGAGTACTCACCAGTCACAGAAAAGCATCTTACGGATGGCATGACAG
TAAGAGAATTATGCAGTGCTGCCATAACCATGAGTGATAACACTGCGGCCAACTTACTTCTGACAACGAT
CGGAGGACCGAAGGAGCTAACCGCTTTTTTGCACAACATGGGGGATCATGTAACTCGCCTTGATCGTTGG
GAACCGGAGCTGAATGAAGCCATACCAAACGACGAGCGTGACACCACGATGCCTGCAGCAATGGCAACAA
CGTTGCGCAAACTATTAACTGGCGAACTACTTACTCTAGCTTCCCGGCAACAATTAATAGACTGGATGGA
GGCGGATAAAGTTGCAGGACCACTTCTGCGCTCGGCCCTTCCGGCTGGCTGGTTTATTGCTGATAAATCT
GGAGCCGGTGAGCGTGGGTCTCGCGGTATCATTGCAGCACTGGGGCCAGATGGTAAGCCCTCCCGTATCG
TAGTTATCTACACGACGGGGAGTCAGGCAACTATGGATGAACGAAATAGACAGATCGCTGAGATAGGTGC
CTCACTGATTAAGCATTGGTAACTGTCAGACCAAGTTTACTCATATATACTTTAGATTGATTTAAAACTT
CATTTTTAATTTAAAAGGATCTAGGTGAAGATCCTTTTTGATAATCTCATGACCAAAATCCCTTAACGTG
AGTTTTCGTTCCACTGAGCGTCAGACCCCGTAGAAAAGATCAAAGGATCTTCTTGAGATCCTTTTTTTCT
GCGCGTAATCTGCTGCTTGCAAACAAAAAAACCACCGCTACCAGCGGTGGTTTGTTTGCCGGATCAAGAG
CTACCAACTCTTTTTCCGAAGGTAACTGGCTTCAGCAGAGCGCAGATACCAAATACTGTTCTTCTAGTGT
AGCCGTAGTTAGGCCACCACTTCAAGAACTCTGTAGCACCGCCTACATACCTCGCTCTGCTAATCCTGTT
ACCAGTGGCTGCTGCCAGTGGCGATAAGTCGTGTCTTACCGGGTTGGACTCAAGACGATAGTTACCGGAT
AAGGCGCAGCGGTCGGGCTGAACGGGGGGTTCGTGCACACAGCCCAGCTTGGAGCGAACGACCTACACCG
AACTGAGATACCTACAGCGTGAGCTATGAGAAAGCGCCACGCTTCCCGAAGGGAGAAAGGCGGACAGGTA
TCCGGTAAGCGGCAGGGTCGGAACAGGAGAGCGCACGAGGGAGCTTCCAGGGGGAAACGCCTGGTATCTT
TATAGTCCTGTCGGGTTTCGCCACCTCTGACTTGAGCGTCGATTTTTGTGATGCTCGTCAGGGGGGCGGA
GCCTATGGAAAAACGCCAGCAACGCGGCCTTTTTACGGTTCCTGGCCTTTTGCTGGCCTTTTGCTCACAT
GTTCTTTCCTGCGTTATCCCCTGATTCTGTGGATAACCGTATTACCGCCTTTGAGTGAGCTGATACCGCT
CGCCGCAGCCGAACGACCGAGCGCAGCGAGTCAGTGAGCGAGGAAGCGGAAGAGCGCCCAATACGCAAAC
CGCCTCTCCCCGCGCGTTGGCCGATTCATTAATGCAGCTGGCACGACAGGTTTCCCGACTGGAAAGCGGG
CAGTGAGCGCAACGCAATTAATGTGAGTTAGCTCACTCATTAGGCACCCCAGGCTTTACACTTTATGCTT
CCGGCTCGTATGTTGTGTGGAATTGTGAGCGGATAACAATTTCACACAGGAAACAGCTATGACCATGATT
ACGCCAAGCTCTAGCTAGAGGTCGACCAATTCTCATGTTTGACAGCTTATCATCGCAGATCCGGGCAACG
TTGTTGCCATTGCTGCAGGCGCAGAACTGGTAGGTATGGA
