>Addgene plasmid #47740 | MSP9-bio | addgene partial sequence | sequence record 71141 | CMV-F 5'-CGCAAATGGGCGGTAGGCGTG-3'
TGAACCGTCAGATCCTCACTCTCTTCCGCATCGCTGTCTGCGAGGGCCAGCTGTTGGGCTCGCGGTTGAG
GACAAACTCTTCGCGGTCTTTCCAGTACTCTTGGATCGGAAACCCGTCGGCCTCCGAACGGTACTCCGCC
ACCGAGGGACCTGAGCGAGTCCGCATCGACCGGATCGGAAAACCTCTCGAGAAAGGCGTCTAACCAGTCA
CAGTCGCAAGGTAGGCTGAGCACCGTGGCGGGCGGCAGCGGGTGGCGGTCGGGGTTGTTTCTGGCGGAGG
TGCTGCTGATGATGTAATTAAAGTAGGCGGTCTTGAGACGGCGGATGGTCGAGGTGAGGTGTGGCAGGCT
TGAGATCCAGCTGTTGGGGTGAGTACTCCCTCTCAAAAGCGGGCATTACTTCTGCGCTAAGATTGTCAGT
TTCCAAAAACGAGGAGGATTTGATATTCACCTGGCCCGATCTGGCCATACACTTGAGTGACAATGACATC
CACTTTGCCTTTCTCTCCACAGGTGTCCACTCCCAGGTCCAAGTTTGCCACCATGGAGTTTCAGACCCAG
GTACTCATGTCCCTGCTGCTCTGCATGTCTGGTGCGGCCGCTAACAAGAACGACAAGAACCAGGGCGTGG
ACATGAACGTGCTGAACAACTACGAGAACCTGTTCAAGTTCGTGAAGTGCGAGTACTGCAACGAGCACAC
CTACGTGAAGGGCAAGAAGGCCCCCAGCGACCCTCAGTGCGCCGACATCAAAGAGGAATGCAAAGAGCTG
CTGAAAGAGAAGCAGTACACCGACAGCGTGACCTACCTGATGGACGGCTTCAAGAGCGCCAACAACGCCG
CCAACAATGGCAAGAAGAACA
