>Addgene plasmid #47740 | MSP9-bio | addgene partial sequence | sequence record 71496 | EBVori-F 5'-CCACTCAGTGTTGGCAAATG-3'
AACCCCTTTGTGTTTGGTCCCCCCCCGTGTCACATGTGGAACAGGGCCCAGTTGGCAAGTTGTACCAACC
AACTGAAGGGATTACATGCACTGCCCCGCGAAGAAGGGGCAGAGATGTCGTAGTCAGGTTTAGTTCGTCC
GGGGCGGGGATCGATCCTCTAGCTAGAGATCTCCGAGGGATCTCGACCAAATGATTTGCCCTCCCATATG
TCCTTCCGAGTGAGAGACACAAAAAATTCCAACACACTATTGCAATGAAAATAAATTTCCTTTATTAGCC
AGAGGTCGAGGTCGGGGGATCCTTAATTAATCACGTGTCTAGACTTAACGATGATTCCACACCATTTTCT
GTGCATCCAGAATATGATGCAGTGATCCGGAATTCAACCCTTTGGATAAAACCTGGATCTTGGAGTCCAT
CTTGACCTCTTCACCTTCACTCAGTAGACATTGCCACACCCCTGCTTCAGGGGCCTGCACTTGAATCACT
TTCTCCTGCCTGGAGACCCTGGCCTCCTGATTCTCCTGCTTCAAGATCAGTCTCATCTTGGGTGAGGTGG
GTCCCATCACCTCACAGGTCAAAGTGTTGCTGTCGGGCTGAGTCACTTTCATCACCACCAGGTTCACTTC
CTGATACAGTATCCCTCTGTCCAGAGTCAGGGTCAGGTTGCCAGAACCAGCAAACTGAAGGGAGACCTGG
GGTATCTGAAGGGTGAGTGGGAGCGTTTCGGACAGCTGGAACTTGGGGTTGCTAGTAGACTTCTGCACAG
ACACCTTTTGGTTCTTTAGGGAGAAGGTGATCCAGGACTGGGAAGAAGGAGCCTTCTCTGCCTTCCATCT
CAACTCTCCCTGCAGGCTTTCCTCTCCAAGGTTGAGTGGGAAGGAGAACTCCGCTGACTCCCCCTCACTC
TTATAGGCCGTGATGGAGGTCGACGGCGCGCCA
