>Addgene plasmid #47740 | MSP9-bio | addgene partial sequence | sequence record 72175 | rCd4-R 5'-TCCCTGCAGGCTTTCCTCTCCAAGGTTGAG-3'
CCTCACTCTTATAGGCCGTGATGGAGGTCGACGGCGCGCCAGATTCCTCGGTGGCCAGGTTCTCGGGGAC
GATTTCTTCTTCCTCTTCCTCTTCCTGTTCTTCCTCTTTCTCTTTCTTCTCTTCCTCTTTTTCTTCTTTC
TCTTTTTCTTCCTTTTCTTTCTCTTCTTTTTCTTTTTCTTCTTTCTCTTTTTCTTTTTCCTCTTTCTCTT
TCTCTTCTTTTTCTTTCTCTTTTTCCTCTTCCTCTTTGTTTTTGGGGGCCAGGGCGTCCACCTCGGCTTC
GATCTGCTTGGTGATGGCCTCGACCTGCTTTTCCATCTCTTCCTCGGTTTCCTGGTTGAGGACGTCGTTT
TCCAGGATGTTCTGCTGGAAGATCTGCTGGATGTTCTTGTTGCCGTTGGCGTAGTTCATCAGCTCGTTGT
AGATGGCCTGCAGTTCCTGCTTGATGATCTGGATGTCATTGTTGATGGCCTCAATGTGCTTCTTATCCTT
GTTGCCCAGGTGGATCAGCTTGATTGTCTCGGCCACGTTGCCGTTCTTCAGGGGCTCGAACTTCTTGAGG
GTCACGCCGATCTTTTTCACTTTCACTTCCATGTCGTCATTCTCGTCGTAGTAGTACTCTTCTTTGAAGT
AGTTCTCGGGGTGGTTGTCGAAGTTCTCGTCCATGCCGGACACGGCCTCGTTTTTGTTTTTCTTCTTGCT
CTGGGTGGGGGGCACCACGTTGGGGGCATTGTTGTTTTCGATCAGCTCTTTCTCGAAGAAGTCGATCTCG
TCCATCACGTTGTTGATGCTGTTCATGATGTTGCTGTCCTCGGTAGGTTCCACGCCTCTCAGGGCGGGCT
GGGCCTTCACTTTGGGTTCTTCCATGCTCTTGGTGTCGACGGCCTGATTGTCCTCTTTCTTCT
